>Addgene plasmid #116974 | pFS_0362_pET30-RT-CRISPR_Candidatus_Accumulibacter_sp._BA-91_ARRAY_1 | addgene full sequence | sequence record 227208 | Addgene NGS Result
CCAGGTGGTACCCCATTTTCCTGATGACGATTGGGCATGGGTGACCTGACTCTTGCCAAACCCTGTGGAT
AAGCTGCTAGACTTGCCGGAGTCATCGAGGTTGGGCAAGCGACGGTACGCAAGTCTCCGGCAAGTCAGCC
TTTTTTGACACCCAGTGCTGAATAGGGAATCCTGTTCGAACAGGCTTGAAACGTCCCGCGGCCGCTATTC
TTTTGATTTATAAGGGATTTTGCCGATTTCGGCCTATTGGTTAAAAAATGAGCTGATTTAACAAAAATTT
AACGCGAATTTTAACAAAATATTAACGCTTACAATTTAGGTGGCACTTTTCGGGGAAATGTGCGCGGAAC
CCCTATTTGTTTATTTTTCTAAATACATTCAAATATGTATCCGCTCATGAATTAATTCTTAGAAAAACTC
ATCGAGCATCAAATGAAACTGCAATTTATTCATATCAGGATTATCAATACCATATTTTTGAAAAAGCCGT
TTCTGTAATGAAGGAGAAAACTCACCGAGGCAGTTCCATAGGATGGCAAGATCCTGGTATCGGTCTGCGA
TTCCGACTCGTCCAACATCAATACAACCTATTAATTTCCCCTCGTCAAAAATAAGGTTATCAAGTGAGAA
ATCACCATGAGTGACGACTGAATCCGGTGAGAATGGCAAAAGTTTATGCATTTCTTTCCAGACTTGTTCA
ACAGGCCAGCCATTACGCTCGTCATCAAAATCACTCGCATCAACCAAACCGTTATTCATTCGTGATTGCG
CCTGAGCGAGACGAAATACGCGATCGCTGTTAAAAGGACAATTACAAACAGGAATCGAATGCAACCGGCG
CAGGAACACTGCCAGCGCATCAACAATATTTTCACCTGAATCAGGATATTCTTCTAATACCTGGAATGCT
GTTTTCCCGGGGATCGCAGTGGTGAGTAACCATGCATCATCAGGAGTACGGATAAAATGCTTGATGGTCG
GAAGAGGCATAAATTCCGTCAGCCAGTTTAGTCTGACCATCTCATCTGTAACATCATTGGCAACGCTACC
TTTGCCATGTTTCAGAAACAACTCTGGCGCATCGGGCTTCCCATACAATCGATAGATTGTCGCACCTGAT
TGCCCGACATTATCGCGAGCCCATTTATACCCATATAAATCAGCATCCATGTTGGAATTTAATCGCGGCC
TAGAGCAAGACGTTTCCCGTTGAATATGGCTCATAACACCCCTTGTATTACTGTTTATGTAAGCAGACAG
TTTTATTGTTCATGACCAAAATCCCTTAACGTGAGTTTTCGTTCCACTGAGCGTCAGACCCCGTAGAAAA
GATCAAAGGATCTTCTTGAGATCCTTTTTTTCTGCGCGTAATCTGCTGCTTGCAAACAAAAAAACCACCG
CTACCAGCGGTGGTTTGTTTGCCGGATCAAGAGCTACCAACTCTTTTTCCGAAGGTAACTGGCTTCAGCA
GAGCGCAGATACCAAATACTGTCCTTCTAGTGTAGCCGTAGTTAGGCCACCACTTCAAGAACTCTGTAGC
ACCGCCTACATACCTCGCTCTGCTAATCCTGTTACCAGTGGCTGCTGCCAGTGGCGATAAGTCGTGTCTT
ACCGGGTTGGACTCAAGACGATAGTTACCGGATAAGGCGCAGCGGTCGGGCTGAACGGGGGGTTCGTGCA
CACAGCCCAGCTTGGAGCGAACGACCTACACCGAACTGAGATACCTACAGCGTGAGCTATGAGAAAGCGC
CACGCTTCCCGAAGGGAGAAAGGCGGACAGGTATCCGGTAAGCGGCAGGGTCGGAACAGGAGAGCGCACG
AGGGAGCTTCCAGGGGGAAACGCCTGGTATCTTTATAGTCCTGTCGGGTTTCGCCACCTCTGACTTGAGC
GTCGATTTTTGTGATGCTCGTCAGGGGGGCGGAGCCTATGGAAAAACGCCAGCAACGCGGCCTTTTTACG
GTTCCTGGTCTTTTGCTGGCCTTTTGCTCACATGTTCTTTCCTGCGTTATCCCCTGATTCTGTGGATAAC
CGTATTACCGCCTTTGAGTGAGCTGATACCGCTCGCCGCAGCCGAACGACCGAGCGCAGCGAGTCAGTGA
GCGAGGAAGCGGAAGAGCGCCTGATGCGGTATTTTCTCCTTACGCATCTGTGCGGTATTTCACACCGCAA
TGGTGCACTCTCAGTACAATCTGCTCTGATGCCGCATAGTTAAGCCAGTATACACTCCGCTATCGCTACG
TGACTGGGTCATGGCTGCGCCCCGACACCCGCCAACACCCGCTGACGCGCCCTGACGGGCTTGTCTGCTC
CCGGCATCCGCTTACAGACAAGCTGTGACCGTCTCCGGGAGCTGCATGTGTCAGAGGTTTTCACCGTCAT
CACCGAAACGCGCGAGGCAGCTGCGGTAAAGCTCATCAGCGTGGTCGTGAAGCGATTCACAGATGTCTGC
CTGTTCATCCGCGTCCAGCTCGTTGAGTTTCTCCAGAAGCGTTAATGTCTGGCTTCTGATAAAGCGGGCC
ATGTTAAGGGCGGTTTTTTCCTGTTTGGTCACTGATGCCTCCGTGTAAGGGGGATTTCTGTTCATGGGGG
TAATGATACCGATGAAACGAGAGAGGATGCTCACGATACGGGTTACTGATGATGAACATGCCCGGTTACT
GGAACGTTGTGAGGGTAAACAACTGGCGGTATGGATGCGGCGGGACCAGAGAAAAATCACTCAGGGTCAA
TGCCAGCGCTTCGTTAATACAGATGTAGGTGTTCCACAGGGTAGCCAGCAGCATCCTGCGATGCAGATCC
GGAACATAATGGTGCAGGGCGCTGACTTCCGCGTTTCCAGACTTTACGAAACACGGAAACCGAAGATCAT
TCATGTTGTTGCTCAGGTCGCAGACGTTTTGCAGCAGCAGTCGCTTCACGTTCGCTCGCGTATCGGTGAT
TCATTCTGCTAACCAGTAAGGCAACCCCGCCAGCCTAGCCGGGTCCTCAACGACAGGAGCACGATCATGC
GCACCCGTGGGGCCGCCATGCCGGCGATAATGGCCTGCTTCTCGCCGAAACGTTTGGTGGCGGGACCAGT
GACGAAGGCTTGAGCGAGGGCGTGCAAGATTCCGAATACCGCAAGCGACAGGCCGATCATCGTCGCGCTC
CAGCGAAAGCGGTCCTCGCCGAAAATGACCCAGAGCGCTGCCGGCACCTGTCCTACGAGTTGCATGATAA
AGAAGATAGTCATAAGTGCGGCGACGATAGTCATGCCCCGCGCCCACCGGAAGGAGCTGACTGGGTTGAA
GGCTCTCAAGGGCATCGGTCGAGATCCCGGTGCCTAATGAGTGAGCTAACTTACATTAATTGCGTTGCGC
TCACTGCCCGCTTTCCAGTCGGGAAACCTGTCGTGCCAGCTGCATTAATGAATCGGCCAACGCGCGGGGA
GAGGCGGTTTGCGTATTGGGCGCCAGGGTGGTTTTTCTTTTCACCAGTGAGACGGGCAACAGCTGATTGC
CCTTCACCGCCTGGCCCTGAGAGAGTTGCAGCAAGCGGTCCACGCTGGTTTGCCCCAGCAGGCGAAAATC
CTGTTTGATGGTGGTTAACGGCGGGATATAACATGAGCTATCTTCGGTATCGTCGTATCCCACTACCGAG
ATGTCCGCACCAACGCGCAGCCCGGACTCGGTAATGGCGCGCATTGCGCCCAGCGCCATCTGATCGTTGG
CAACCAGCATCGCAGTGGGAACGATGCCCTCATTCAGCATTTGCATGGTTTGTTGAAAACCGGACATGGC
ACTCCAGTCGCCTTCCCGTTCCGCTATCGGCTGAATTTGATTGCGAGTGAGATATTTATGCCAGCCAGCC
AGACGCAGACGCGCCGAGACAGAACTTAATGGGCCCGCTAACAGCGCGATTTGCTGGTGACCCAATGCGA
CCAGATGCTCCACGCCCAGTCGCGTACCATCTTCATGGGAGAAAATAATACTGTTGATGGGTGTCTGGTC
AGAGACATCAAGAAATAACGCCGGAACATTAGTGCAGGCAGCTTCCACAGCAATGGCATCCTGGTCATCC
AGCGGATAGTTAATGATCAGCCCACTGACGCGTTGCGCGAGAAGATTGTGCACCGCCGCTTTACAGGCTT
CGACGCCGCTTCGTTCTACCATCGACACCACCACGCTGGCACCCAGTTGATCGGCGCGAGATTTAATCGC
CGCGACAATTTGCGACGGCGCGTGCAGGGCCAGACTGGAGGTGGCAACGCCAATCAGCAACGACTGTTTG
CCCGCCAGTTGTTGTGCCACGCGGTTGGGAATGTAATTCAGCTCCGCCATCGCCGCTTCCACTTTTTCCC
GCGTTTTCGCAGAAACGTGGCTGGCCTGGTTCACCACGCGGGAAACGGTCTGATAAGAGACACCGGCATA
CTCTGCGACATCGTATAACGTTACTGGTTTCACATTCACCACCCTGAATTGACTCTCTTCCGGGCGCTAT
CATGCCATACCGCGAAAGGTTTTGCGCCATTCGATGGTGTCCGGGATCTCGACGCTCTCCCTTATGCGAC
TCCTGCATTAGGAAGCAGCCCAGTAGTAGGTTGAGGCCGTTGAGCACCGCCGCCGCAAGGAATGGTGCAT
GCAAGGAGATGGCGCCCAACAGTCCCCCGGCCACGGGGCCTGCCACCATACCCACGCCGAAACAAGCGCT
CATGAGCCCGAAGTGGCGAGCCCGATCTTCCCCATCGGTGATGTCGGCGATATAGGCGCCAGCAACCGCA
CCTGTGGCGCCGGTGATGCCGGCCACGATGCGTCCGGCGTAGAGGATCGAGATCGATCTCGATCCCGCGA
AATTAATACGACTCACTATAGGGGAATTGTGAGCGGATAACAATTCCCCTCTAGAAATAATTTTGTTTAA
CTTTAAGAAGGAGATATACATATGTCTACTCCAGACTACTGTTGGCAGCGTATAGGTCTTACACTAAGAT
GTACATTTGCTCACCCAGGGAGAAAAGCCCATCCACTTTCTGTCCTAGAGGCAATAGTTAAAGGTATTGG
AGAAGCAGCTGGGTTGACTGCTCCTACTATGAGATCAGTATTTAGATGGTCCGGAATGAGATCGTCGCAA
ATGACTATTGAGAGTGGTAGGATCTTGTCTCTCGAAATTTTGTTATTTGGTACTGACGCTGGAGCTGCTT
GTAATTGGCACGAAAGAGCCATACACTACTTTGATCCTGGTGCACCGGGTAGAAACTTTCAGGTTACTGC
TTCCGAGGCCCCTGTCGAAAGACGATGGGCAGAGCTATTGGCTGGACGACAGGCTCCAGCAGAATCCAAT
GATGAGTGCTGTTTGGACTTTCTTACCCCATTACCCTTTACCCCAGCTCAAGGACGTGGAAGAACATGGC
TTGATGGTGAAGGTCTACGTAGAGCCATGCAAGACAGATTGAGAAGATTATTTGGTGCTGAGGCTGAACT
TCCCCCTATTCCTGAGGTCCTGCCTGCTTATTGGTATTATTGTCAGATTGTTCACGCTGCTTCCTCTCAG
CCAGGTCATAATAAATACCTTAATGGATGTTTGGGTCCTTTGTTGCTTAGAGGAGAACACCTTGGGGAAT
GGTGGCCTTGGCTGGTTCTAGGTGAGGAGATTGGACTTGGTGGACAAGTTTCTTTTGGACAAGGTTTATT
CAGACTCCATGCTAAGTCAGTTCCAATTCTTGACGCCAGGTTGACGGACCCAAATCAAATTGCTGCTATT
ATTGATCAGCTTCTATTAAGACATGATGACTTAGCAGTAAGACTCTCTAATACCCCTCAAGCCCCAGATC
TTCATGAGTTGGCTGTGGAGTTGGCTCAAAATCTCAGAGAGGGAGCAGCTCCTCTCCCATTCCAAGCTAT
CAGAGTTCCAAGATCGGACGGTAGACTCCGTCAATTTGAGACACCCGCAGCACGAGACTTAGTTATTTTG
AATCATTTGACGAGACTTTTATCAGAGCCGTTTGATCGATTGTTTTCTGTGCACAGTATCGGATACAGAA
AAGGTCACTCCAGAGAGGATGCAGTCGAAAGAGTTAGAGCAGCTATTGCAGAGGGTTGTACTCACGTTTT
GGAGTCTGATATTTCTGACTTCTTTCCGTCTGTTGACTTAAAACGACTCTTGGCACGTCTTGATGATGTT
TTGCCGCGTCGTGATGTAAGATTGAGACAAACACTCGCTGCATATCTTGGTGCAGGATGGCGTTACGGTG
AAGGGTCGGTCCAAGCTAGAAATCGTGGACTTCCATTAGGATCACCATTGAGCCCACTCCTAGCAAACCT
TTACTTGGATTCATTTGATTCCCAACTGGGAGCTACTGTTCCAGGAGTCAGGTTAATTAGGTACGCTGAT
GATTTTATTATACTTACTGAATCAGAAGCAGCCGCAAGAGCTTTATTAGACACTGCTAGAGATGCCGCCG
CCGCTTTAGGTCTAGCTTTGAATTTAGAAAAGACTGCTATTAGACCACTCTCGGATGGTTTTGACTTCTT
GGGAATAAGATTTAGTGCTGACGCTGCTGCTGAACAAGCTGGAGATGAATCAGCTGATAGTTTAAGAAAA
GTTCTTTATATTACTGAGCCATACGCTTTTGTTGGATCAAATCATGGTACTATTGAAGTGCACGCCGGTT
CCAAATCCTTGGGATCATTCCCACTGGCTAGAACAGCTGGTGTCGTTACTTTGGTGCCATGCACTCTCTC
ATCTGCTCTAATTGCTCGTCTTGCTGATCAATGTATTCCCTTGGCTATTGCAGGCACACAAGGTAGACAA
ATTGCTACTGTAGCTGGGGATACGGCAAGGAGATTCGCAACTGCTGCAACTCAAGCAAATAGACACGCTT
CATTAGGTGAGGCCGGTAGATGTAGGGCTGCTGGAGCCTTCGCTACTGCTAAACTTGCTAATTACATAGC
ACTTATAAGACAAAGAGGACCAGCAGGAACAGCAGCTCTAGTGGCACGTCTTGAGAATGGTATAGCTGCT
ATTGCTTCAGCAACTGATATAGATGCAATTAGAGGTGTAGAAGGTGACTGTGCTCGTGAGTGTTTCCCAT
TTATTGCTGGATGGATTAATTCTCCAGACTTCCCTTGGCAGGGCAGAAGAAGGCATGGTGAGTTTCCTGA
CAGATTAAATTCTTTGCTAAATTTTGGATATCATCTGTTATTTACGAGAATTAATGCCCTATTGCGTGTT
TCCGGCCTGAACCCTTATTTGGGTTTTCTTCACGCAGCAAATGGAAGGTATGAAGCCCTGGCTTGTGATG
TACAAGAGGCATTTAGACCTCATATTGATAGGTTGGTCGTAAGACTACTAAATCTCAAGGTTATTGAGGC
AGCTGACTTTGAAGAATCTGAGGAAGGATGGTGGCTAATTCGTCCAGCACGAACAAGATTTCTTCAGCAA
TTTGCTAGAGAGATAGAGCGACGACCCATGAGGCGACGTTATTCCCTTGGTGAGGCTATTGAGGGCCAAG
TCAGAGCCCTGCACGCTTGGTTAATTGAGGATAGAGAGTTGGTCTTGTATAGATGGTCTGATTCAGACGT
GTAACGTACGTTAACTTTAAGAAGGAGAACTTAAGATGAGTGATATGGCCCTGTATATCGTCGCCTATGA
CATAACTGACGATAGAGAAAGGCGTCAAGCTGAACACATCCTTCAAGGATTCGGGTTCAGAAGGCAAAAG
TCTGTTTTCGAGTGCAGATTGACTAGGGGATATTTAGCAAGGTTGCAGCATGAGTTAGCTACAATCGGAA
TGGAGACAGGGTTCGTTATGATTTATCACTTAGCCCCAAATACCCGACCTTTTACAATAGGAGAAGTGCC
TCACTTCCCAGACGACGACTGGGCCTGGGTAACTTAACTCGAGATCCGGCTGCTAACAAAGCCCGAAAGG
AAGCTGAGTTGGCTGCTGCCACCGCTGAGCAATAACTAGCATAACCCCTTGGGGCCTCTAAACGGGTCTT
GAGGGGTTTTTTGCTGAAAGGAGGAACTATATCCGGATA
Features (pLannotate 1.2.2; 19 found; start..end, strand, type, name):
    204..317     +  rep_origin     M13 ori (fragment): M13 bacteriophage origin of replication; arrow indicates direction of (+) strand synthesis
    343..400     +  promoter       AmpR promoter (fragment): bla
    409..1224    -  CDS            KanR: aminoglycoside phosphotransferase; aph(3')-Ia; confers resistance to kanamycin in bacteria or G418 (Geneticin®) in eukaryotes
   1346..1934    +  rep_origin     ori: high-copy-number ColE1/pMB1/pBR322/pUC origin of replication
   2120..2259    -  misc_feature   bom: basis of mobility region from pBR322
   2361..2552    -  CDS            rop: Rop protein, which maintains plasmids at low copy number; rop
   2569..2949    +  CDS            YPB1_ECOLX: Protein predicted: Swiss-Prot protein existence level 4. From Escherichia coli.
   3021..3312    -  CDS            TcR (fragment): tetracycline efflux protein; tet; confers resistance to tetracycline
   3327..3348    -  protein_bind   CAP binding site: CAP binding activates transcription in the presence of cAMP. E. coli catabolite activator protein
   3361..4443    -  CDS            lacI: lac repressor; lacI; The lac repressor binds to the lac operator to inhibit transcription in E. coli. This inhibition can be relieved by adding lactose or isopropyl-β-D-thiogalactopyranoside (IPTG).
   4444..4521    -  promoter       lacI promoter: lacI
   4529..4808    -  CDS            TcR (fragment): tetracycline efflux protein; tet; confers resistance to tetracycline
   4834..4852    +  promoter       T7 promoter: promoter for bacteriophage T7 RNA polymerase
   4853..4877    +  protein_bind   lac operator: The lac repressor binds to the lac operator to inhibit transcription in E. coli. This inhibition can be relieved by adding lactose or isopropyl-β-D-thiogalactopyranoside (IPTG). lac repressor encoded by lacI
   4892..4914    +  RBS            RBS: efficient ribosome binding site from bacteriophage T7 gene 10 (Olins and Rangwala, 1989)
   7571..7588    +  RBS            RBS (fragment): efficient ribosome binding site from bacteriophage T7 gene 10 (Olins and Rangwala, 1989)
   7611..7727    +  CDS            cas2-1 (fragment): CAS2A_THEYD - Protein inferred from homology: Swiss-Prot protein existence level 3. CRISPR (clustered regularly interspaced short palindromic repeat), is an adaptive immune system that provides protection against mobile genetic elements (viruses, transposable elements and conjugative plasmids). CRISPR clusters contain sequences complementary to antecedent mobile elements and target invading nucleic acids. CRISPR clusters are transcribed and processed into CRISPR RNA (crRNA). Functions as a ssRNA-specific endoribonuclease. Involved in the integration of spacer DNA into the CRISPR cassette. From
   7889..7938    +  CDS            SET1 (fragment): solubility-enhancement tag derived from T7 phage gene 10B
   7946..7993    +  terminator     T7 terminator: transcription terminator for bacteriophage T7 RNA polymerase
