[The description below was written by a language model from this plasmid's Addgene catalogue record and pLannotate feature annotations shown in this document.]
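Description:
pFS_0362_pET30-RT-CRISPR_Candidatus_Accumulibacter_sp._BA-91_ARRAY_1 is an 8,019 nt bacterial expression plasmid built on the Novagen pET30b+ backbone. It is maintained in E. coli through a ColE1/pBR322-type origin accompanied by the bom region and the rop gene, which keeps copy number low as the catalogue entry states. Selection is by kanamycin via the aph(3')-Ia KanR gene. The backbone also carries lacI with its own promoter, a fragment of a phage M13/f1-type origin, and short remnants of pBR322 sequence that the annotation software labels as tetracycline-resistance fragments.

The payload is a synthetic operon encoding the RT-Cas1 fusion and Cas2 CRISPR adaptation proteins of Candidatus Accumulibacter sp. BA-91. It is driven by a T7 promoter with an adjacent lac operator (T7lac), so expression requires T7 RNA polymerase and is inducible with IPTG. A T7 gene 10 ribosome binding site follows the operator. The roughly 2.6 kb stretch after it is unannotated and presumably holds the RT-Cas1 coding sequence. A second, partial RBS precedes a short region recognised by homology as Cas2, and a T7 terminator closes the unit.

The record says the plasmid also encodes the organism's CRISPR array 1, but automated annotation did not locate it. The small "SET1" hit near the terminator is likely a spurious match.

According to the record, the construct is compatible with the SENECA readout for detecting newly acquired spacers. It belongs to a study of transcriptional recording by CRISPR spacer acquisition from RNA, in which reverse-transcriptase-linked Cas1–Cas2 complexes integrate RNA-derived spacers into the array.
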