Addgene plasmid #116974: pFS_0362_pET30-RT-CRISPR_Candidatus_Accumulibacter_sp._BA-91_ARRAY_1
Purpose: Expresses CaBA-91RT-Cas1-Cas2 under pT7lac promoter, encodes CaCRISPR array 1, compatible with SENECA acquisition readout
Depositing lab: Randall Platt. Depositing organization: ETH Zurich (Swiss Federal Institute of Technology). Publication: Transcriptional recording by CRISPR spacer acquisition from RNA. Schmidt F, Cherepkova MY, Platt RJ. Nature. 2018 Oct;562(7727):380-385. doi: 10.1038/s41586-018-0569-1. Epub 2018 Oct 3. PubMed 30283135.
Backbone
  Vector backbone: pET30b+
  Backbone manufacturer: Novagen
  Vector type: Bacterial Expression
Growth in bacteria
  Bacterial resistance: Kanamycin, 50 μg/mL
  Growth temperature: 37°C
  Growth strain: Stbl3
  Copy number: Low Copy
Gene/Insert
  Gene/Insert name: Candidatus Accumulibacter sp. BA-91 RT-Cas1-Cas2
  Species: Synthetic
  Promoter: T7
  Cloning method: Restriction Enzyme; 5′ cloning site Unknown (unknown if destroyed); 3′ cloning site Unknown (unknown if destroyed)
  Sequencing primers: 5′ T7; 3′ T7-term
Terms and licenses: Academic/Nonprofit Terms; Industry Terms: Not Available to Industry
Depositor comments: Please see the annotated GenBank file and the additional image file for the location of specific features in the sequence of this plasmid.
How to cite: pFS_0362_pET30-RT-CRISPR_Candidatus_Accumulibacter_sp._BA-91_ARRAY_1 was a gift from Randall Platt (Addgene plasmid # 116974 ; http://n2t.net/addgene:116974 ; RRID:Addgene_116974)
